>Addgene plasmid #50875 | pcDNA3.1 Flag YFP hNKCC1 I674C (NT475) | depositor full sequence | sequence record 76348 | Full Sequence
GCTAGCCCGGGCACGGCCGCCACCATGGGAGACTACAAAGACCATGACGGTGATTATAAAGATCACGACA
TCGACTACAAGGATGACGATGACAAGGGTGACCCTACCGTCAGCAAGGGCGAGGAGCTGTTCACCGGGGT
GGTGCCCATCCTGGTCGAGCTGGACGGCGACGTAAACGGCCACAAGTTCAGCGTGTCCGGCGAGGGCGAG
GGCGATGCCACCTACGGCAAGCTGACCCTGAAGTTCATCTGCACCACCGGCAAGCTGCCCGTGCCCTGGC
CCACCCTCGTGACCACCTTCGGCTACGGCCTGATGTGCTTCGCCCGCTACCCCGACCACATGAAGCAGCA
CGACTTCTTCAAGTCCGCCATGCCCGAAGGCTACGTCCAGGAGCGCACCATCTTCTTCAAGGACGACGGC
AACTACAAGACCCGCGCCGAGGTGAAGTTCGAGGGCGACACCCTGGTGAACCGCATCGAGCTGAAGGGCA
TCGACTTCAAGGAGGACGGCAACATCCTAGGGCACAAGCTGGAGTACAACTACAACAGCCACAACGTTTA
TATCATGGCCGACAAGCAGAAGAACGGCATCAAGGTGAACTTCAAGATCCGCCACAACATCGAGGACGGC
AGCGTGCAGCTCGCCGACCACTACCAGCAGAACACCCCCATCGGCGACGGCCCCGTGCTGCTGCCCGACA
ACCACTACCTGAGCTACCAGTCCAAACTGAGCAAAGACCCCAACGAGAAGCGCGATCACATGGTCCTGCT
GGAGTTCGTGACCGCCGCCGGGATCACTCTCGGCATGGACGAGCTCTACAAGGGTGACCTGGAGCCGAGG
CCCACGGCTCCTAGCTCCGGCGCGCCAGGCCTCGCCGGAGTCGGCGAAACGCCGAGCGCCGCTGCGCTGG
CCGCAGCCAGGGTGGAACTGCCCGGAACCGCTGTGCCCTCGGTGCCGGAGGATGCTGCGCCCGCGAGCCG
GGACGGGGGCGGGGTCCGCGATGAGGGACCAGCCGCCGCCGGTGACGGCCTGGGCAGACCCTTGGGGCCT
ACCCCGAGCCAGAGCCGTTTCCAGGTGGACCTCGTTTCCGAGAACGCAGGGCGGGCTGCTGCTGCGGCGG
CGGCGGCTGCTGCGGCCGCCGCCGCTGCTGGTGCCGGGGCGGGGGCCAAGCAGACTCCTGCCGACGGGGA
AGCCAGCGGCGAGAGCGAGCCAGCTAAAGGCAGCGAGGAAGCCAAAGGCCGCTTCCGCGTTAACTTCGTA
GATCCTGCTGCCAGCTCGTCCGCAGAAGATAGCCTGTCAGATGCCGCCGGGGTCGGAGTCGATGGACCCA
ACGTGAGCTTCCAGAACGGCGGGGACACGGTACTGAGCGAGGGCAGCAGCCTCCATTCCGGTGGCGGCGG
CGGCTCCGGCCACCACCAGCACTACTATTATGATACCCACACCAACACCTACTATCTGCGCACCTTCGGC
CACAACACAATGGACGCGGTACCCAGGATCGACCACTACCGGCACACAGCCGCGCAGCTCGGCGAGAAGC
TGCTCCGGCCTAGCCTGGCCGAGCTGCATGACGAGCTGGAAAAGGAACCTTTTGAGGATGGCTTTGCAAA
TGGGGAAGAAAGCACTCCAACACGTGATGCTGTGGTCACGTACACGGCCGAAAGTAAAGGAGTCGTGAAG
TTTGGCTGGATCAAGGGTGTACTAGTACGTTGTATGTTAAACATTTGGGGTGTGATGCTTTTCATTCGTC
TCTCATGGATTGTGGGACAAGCTGGAATTGGTCTATCAGTCCTTGTAATAATGATGGCTACTGTTGTGAC
AACTATCACAGGATTGTCCACTAGCGCCATCGCAACTAATGGATTTGTAAGGGGAGGCGGCGCATATTAT
TTAATATCTAGAAGTCTAGGGCCTGAATTTGGTGGTGCCATTGGTCTAATCTTCGCCTTTGCCAACGCTG
TTGCTGTTGCTATGTATGTGGTTGGATTTGCAGAAACCGTGGTGGAGTTGCTGAAAGAACATTCCATTCT
TATGATAGATGAAATCAATGACATCCGGATTATTGGAGCCATTACAGTCGTGATTCTTTTAGGTATCTCA
GTAGCCGGTATGGAGTGGGAAGCAAAAGCTCAGATTGTTCTTTTGGTGATCCTACTTCTTGCTATTGGTG
ATTTCGTCATAGGAACATTTATCCCACTCGAGAGCAAGAAGCCAAAAGGGTTTTTTGGCTATAAATCTGA
AATCTTTAATGAGAACTTTGGCCCCGATTTTCGAGAAGAAGAAACTTTCTTTTCTGTATTTGCCATCTTT
TTTCCTGCTGCAACTGGAATTCTGGCTGGCGCAAATATCTCAGGTGATCTTGCAGATCCTCAGTCAGCCA
TACCCAAAGGAACACTCCTAGCCATTTTAATTACTACATTGGTTTATGTAGGAATTGCCGTGTCTGTAGG
TTCTTGTGTCGTACGCGATGCCACTGGTAATGTTAATGACACTATCGTAACAGAGCTAACAAACTGTACT
AGCGCAGCCTGCAAATTAAACTTTGATTTTTCATCTTGTGAATCCAGTCCTTGTAGCTACGGCCTAATGA
ACAACTTTCAGGTAATGAGTATGGTGTCAGGATTTACACCACTAATTTCCGCGGGCATATTCTCTGCCAC
TCTTTCTAGCGCATTAGCATCCCTAGTGAGTGCTCCCAAGATATTTCAGGCCCTATGTAAAGACAACATC
TACCCCGCTTTCCAGATGTTTGCTAAAGGTTATGGGAAAAATAATGAGCCATTACGTGGCTACATCTTAA
CATTCTTAATTGCACTTGGATTCATCTTAATTGCCGAACTGAATGTTTGTGCACCAATTATCTCAAACTT
CTTCCTTGCCAGCTATGCCCTCATCAATTTTTCAGTATTCCATGCTTCACTGGCCAAAAGCCCAGGATGG
CGACCGGCATTTAAATACTACAATATGTGGATCTCACTTCTTGGAGCAATTCTTTGTTGCATAGTAATGT
TCGTCATTAACTGGTGGGCTGCTTTGCTAACCTACGTGATAGTCCTTGGGCTGTATATTTATGTTACCTA
CAAAAAACCCGATGTGAATTGGGGATCCTCTACACAAGCCCTGACTTACCTCAATGCCCTGCAACATAGT
ATTAGGCTTTCTGGCGTGGAGGACCATGTGAAAAACTTTAGGCCACAGTGTCTTGTTATGACAGGAGCGC
CAAACTCACGGCCGGCCTTACTTCATCTTGTTCACGATTTCACAAAAAATGTTGGTTTGATGATCTGTGG
ACACGTACACATGGGACCACGCAGACAAGCCATGAAAGAAATGTCCATCGACCAAGCCAAATATCAGCGC
TGGCTTATTAAGAACAAAATGAAGGCTTTTTATGCACCAGTACATGCAGATGACCTCAGAGAAGGGGCCC
AATACTTGATGCAGGCTGCTGGCCTGGGCCGTATGAAGCCAAACACACTAGTCCTTGGATTTAAGAAAGA
TTGGTTGCAAGCAGATATGAGGGATGTGGATATGTACATAAACTTATTTCACGATGCTTTTGACATACAA
TATGGCGTAGTGGTTATTCGCCTAAAAGAAGGTCTGGATATTAGTCACCTGCAGGGACAAGAAGAATTAT
TGTCATCACAAGAGAAATCTCCTGGCACCAAGGATGTCGTAGTAAGTGTGGAATATAGTAAAAAGTCCGA
TTTAGATACTTCGAAACCCCTCAGTGAAAAACCAATTACCCATAAAGTCGAGGAAGAAGATGGCAAGACT
GCAACTCAACCACTGTTGAAAAAAGAATCCAAAGGCCCTATTGTGCCTTTGAATGTAGCTGACCAAAAGC
TTCTTGAAGCTAGTACACAGTTTCAGAAAAAACAAGGAAAGAATACTATTGATGTCTGGTGGCTTTTTGA
TGACGGAGGTCTGACCTTATTGATACCTTACCTTCTGACGACCAAGAAAAAATGGAAAGACTGTAAGATC
AGAGTATTCATTGGTGGAAAGATAAACAGAATAGACCATGACCGGAGAGCGATGGCTACTTTACTGAGCA
AGTTCAGAATCGATTTTTCTGACATCATGGTTCTAGGAGACATCAATACCAAACCAAAGAAAGAAAACAT
TATAGCTTTCGAGGAAATCATTGAGCCATACAGACTTCACGAAGATGATAAAGAGCAAGATATCGCAGAT
AAAATGAAAGAAGATGAACCCTGGCGAATAACAGATAATGAATTGGAGCTGTATAAGACCAAGACATACC
GGCAGATCAGGTTAAATGAGTTATTAAAGGAACATTCAAGCACAGCTAACATTATTGTGATGAGTTTACC
GGTCGCACGAAAGGGTGCCGTTTCTAGTGCTCTCTACATGGCATGGTTAGAAGCACTATCTAAGGATCTA
CCACCAATCCTACTAGTTCGTGGGAATCATCAGAGTGTCCTTACCTTCTATTCATAATTAATTAAGTTTA
AACCCGCTGATCAGCCTCGACTGTGCCTTCTAGTTGCCAGCCATCTGTTGTTTGCCCCTCCCCCGTGCCT
TCCTTGACCCTGGAAGGTGCCACTCCCACTGTCCTTTCCTAATAAAATGAGGAAATTGCATCGCATTGTC
TGAGTAGGTGTCATTCTATTCTGGGGGGTGGGGTGGGGCAGGACAGCAAGGGGGAGGATTGGGAAGACAA
TAGCAGGCATGCTGGGGATGCGGTGGGCTCTATGGCTTCTGAGGCGGAAAGAACCAGCTGGGGCTCTAGG
GGGTATCCCC
[124 nt withheld, positions 4771-4894]
C
[91 nt withheld, positions 4896-4986]
A
[49 nt withheld, positions 4988-5036]
CCTTTGACGTTGGAGTCCACGTTCTTT
[37 nt withheld, positions 5064-5100]
ACCCTATCTCGGTCTATTCTTTTGATTTATAAGGGATTTTGCCGATTTCGGCCTATTGGTTAAAAAATGA
GCTGATTTAACAAAAATTTAACGCGAATTAATTCTGTGGAATGTGTGTCAGTTAGGGTGTGGAAAGTCCC
CAGGCTCCCCAGCAGGCAGAAGTATGCAAAGCATGCATCTCAATTAGTCAGCAACCAGGTGTGGAAAGTC
CCCAGGCTCCCCAGCAGGCAGAAGTATGCAAAGCATGCATCTCAATTAGTCAGCAACCATAGTCCCGCCC
CTAACTCCGCCCATCCCGCCCCTAACTCCGCCCAGTTCCGCCCATTCTCCGCCCCATGGCTGACTAATTT
TTTTTATTTATGCAGAGGCCGAGGCCGCCTCTGCCTCTGAGCTATTCCAGAAGTAGTGAGGAGGCTTTTT
TGGAGGCCTAGGCTTTTGCAAAAAGCTCCCGGGAGCTTGTATATCCATTTTCGGATCTGATCAAGAGACA
GGATGAGGATCGTTTCGCATGATTGAACAAGATGGATTGCACGCAGGTTCTCCGGCCGCTTGGGTGGAGA
GGCTATTCGGCTATGACTGGGCACAACAGACAATCGGCTGCTCTGATGCCGCCGTGTTCCGGCTGTCAGC
GCAGGGGCGCCCGGTTCTTTTTGTCAAGACCGACCTGTCCGGTGCCCTGAATGAACTGCAGGACGAGGCA
GCGCGGCTATCGTGGCTGGCCACGACGGGCGTTCCTTGCGCAGCTGTGCTCGACGTTGTCACTGAAGCGG
GAAGGGACTGGCTGCTATTGGGCGAAGTGCCGGGGCAGGATCTCCTGTCATCTCACCTTGCTCCTGCCGA
GAAAGTATCCATCATGGCTGATGCAATGCGGCGGCTGCATACGCTTGATCCGGCTACCTGCCCATTCGAC
CACCAAGCGAAACATCGCATCGAGCGAGCACGTACTCGGATGGAAGCCGGTCTTGTCGATCAGGATGATC
TGGACGAAGAGCATCAGGGGCTCGCGCCAGCCGAACTGTTCGCCAGGCTCAAGGCGCGCATGCCCGACGG
CGAGGATCTCGTCGTGACCCATGGCGATGCCTGCTTGCCGAATATCATGGTGGAAAATGGCCGCTTTTCT
GGATTCATCGACTGTGGCCGGCTGGGTGTGGCGGACCGCTATCAGGACATAGCGTTGGCTACCCGTGATA
TTGCTGAAGAGCTTGGCGGCGAATGGGCTGACCGCTTCCTCGTGCTTTACGGTATCGCCGCTCCCGATTC
GCAGCGCATCGCCTTCTATCGCCTTCTTGACGAGTTCTTCTGAGCGGGACTCTGGGGTTCGAAATGACCG
ACCAAGCGACGCCCAACCTGCCATCACGAGATTTCGATTCCACCGCCGCCTTCTATGAAAGGTTGGGCTT
CGGAATCGTTTTCCGGGACGCCGGCTGGATGATCCTCCAGCGCGGGGATCTCATGCTGGAGTTCTTCGCC
CACCCCAACTTGTTTATTGCAGCTTATAATGGTTACAAATAAAGCAATAGCATCACAAATTTCACAAATA
AAGCATTTTTTTCACTGCATTCTAGTTGTGGTTTGTCCAAACTCATCAATGTATCTTATCATGTCTGTAT
ACCGTCGACCTCTAGCTAGAGCTTGGCGTAATCATGGTCATAGCTGTTTCCTGTGTGAAATTGTTATCCG
CTCACAATTCCACACAACATACGAGCCGGAAGCATAAAGTGTAAAGCCTGGGGTGCCTAATGAGTGAGCT
AACTCACATTAATTGCGTTGCGCTCACTGCCCGCTTTCCAGTCGGGAAACCTGTCGTGCCAGCTGCATTA
ATGAATCGGCCAACGCGCGGGGAGAGGCGGTTTGCGTATTGGGCGCTCTTCCGCTTCCTCGCTCACTGAC
TCGCTGCGCTCGGTCGTTCGGCTGCGGCGAGCGGTATCAGCTCACTCAAAGGCGGTAATACGGTTATCCA
CAGAATCAGGGGATAACGCAGGAAAGAACATGTGAGCAAAAGGCCAGCAAAAGGCCAGGAACCGTAAAAA
GGCCGCGTTGCTGGCGTTTTTCCATAGGCTCCGCCCCCCTGACGAGCATCACAAAAATCGACGCTCAAGT
CAGAGGTGGCGAAACCCGACAGGACTATAAAGATACCAGGCGTTTCCCCCTGGAAGCTCCCTCGTGCGCT
CTCCTGTTCCGACCCTGCCGCTTACCGGATACCTGTCCGCCTTTCTCCCTTCGGGAAGCGTGGCGCTTTC
TCATAGCTCACGCTGTAGGTATCTCAGTTCGGTGTAGGTCGTTCGCTCCAAGCTGGGCTGTGTGCACGAA
CCCCCCGTTCAGCCCGACCGCTGCGCCTTATCCGGTAACTATCGTCTTGAGTCCAACCCGGTAAGACACG
ACTTATCGCCACTGGCAGCAGCCACTGGTAACAGGATTAGCAGAGCGAGGTATGTAGGCGGTGCTACAGA
GTTCTTGAAGTGGTGGCCTAACTACGGCTACACTAGAAGAACAGTATTTGGTATCTGCGCTCTGCTGAAG
CCAGTTACCTTCGGAAAAAGAGTTGGTAGCTCTTGATCCGGCAAACAAACCACCGCTGGTAGCGGTTTTT
TTGTTTGCAAGCAGCAGATTACGCGCAGAAAAAAAGGATCTCAAGAAGATCCTTTGATCTTTTCTACGGG
GTCTGACGCTCAGTGGAACGAAAACTCACGTTAAGGGATTTTGGTCATGAGATTATCAAAAAGGATCTTC
ACCTAGATCCTTTTAAATTAAAAATGAAGTTTTAAATCAATCTAAAGTATATATGAGTAAACTTGGTCTG
ACAGTTACCAATGCTTAATCAGTGAGGCACCTATCTCAGCGATCTGTCTATTTCGTTCATCCATAGTTGC
CTGACTCCCCGTCGTGTAGATAACTACGATACGGGAGGGCTTACCATCTGGCCCCAGTGCTGCAATGATA
CCGCGAGACCCACGCTCACCGGCTCCAGATTTATCAGCAATAAACCAGCCAGCCGGAAGGGCCGAGCGCA
GAAGTGGTCCTGCAACTTTATCCGCCTCCATCCAGTCTATTAATTGTTGCCGGGAAGCTAGAGTAAGTAG
TTCGCCAGTTAATAGTTTGCGCAACGTTGTTGCCATTGCTACAGGCATCGTGGTGTCACGCTCGTCGTTT
GGTATGGCTTCATTCAGCTCCGGTTCCCAACGATCAAGGCGAGTTACATGATCCCCCATGTTGTGCAAAA
AAGCGGTTAGCTCCTTCGGTCCTCCGATCGTTGTCAGAAGTAAGTTGGCCGCAGTGTTATCACTCATGGT
TATGGCAGCACTGCATAATTCTCTTACTGTCATGCCATCCGTAAGATGCTTTTCTGTGACTGGTGAGTAC
TCAACCAAGTCATTCTGAGAATAGTGTATGCGGCGACCGAGTTGCTCTTGCCCGGCGTCAATACGGGATA
ATACCGCGCCACATAGCAGAACTTTAAAAGTGCTCATCATTGGAAAACGTTCTTCGGGGCGAAAACTCTC
AAGGATCTTACCGCTGTTGAGATCCAGTTCGATGTAACCCACTCGTGCACCCAACTGATCTTCAGCATCT
TTTACTTTCACCAGCGTTTCTGGGTGAGCAAAAACAGGAAGGCAAAATGCCGCAAAAAAGGGAATAAGGG
CGACACGGAAATGTTGAATACTCATACTCTTCCTTTTTCAATATTATTGAAGCATTTATCAGGGTTATTG
TCTCATGAGCGGATACATATTTGAATGTATTTAGAAAAATAAACAAATAGGGGTTCCGCGCACATTTCCC
CGAAAAGTGCCACCTGACGTCGACGGATCGGGAGATCTCCCGATCCCCTATGGTGCACTCTCAGTACAAT
CTGCTCTGATGCCGCATAGTTAAGCCAGTATCTGCTCCCTGCTTGTGTGTTGGAGGTCGCTGAGTAGTGC
GCGAGCAAAATTTAAGCTACAACAAGGCAAGGCTTGACCGACAATTGCATGAAGAATCTGCTTAGGGTTA
GGCGTTTTGCGCTGCTTCGCGATGTACGGGCCAGATATACGCGTTGACATTGATTATTGACTAGTTATTA
ATAGTAATCAATTACGGGGTCATTAGTTCATAGCCCATATATGGAGTTCCGCGTTACATAACTTACGGTA
AATGGCCCGCCTGGCTGACCGCCCAACGACCCCCGCCCATTGACGTCAATAATGACGTATGTTCCCATAG
TAACGCCAATAGGGACTTTCCATTGACGTCAATGGGTGGAGTATTTACGGTAAACTGCCCACTTGGCAGT
ACATCAAGTGTATCATATGCCAAGTACGCCCCCTATTGACGTCAATGACGGTAAATGGCCCGCCTGGCAT
TATGCCCAGTACATGACCTTATGGGACTTTCCTACTTGGCAGTACATCTACGTATTAGTCATCGCTATTA
CCATGGTGATGCGGTTTTGGCAGTACATCAATGGGCGTGGATAGCGGTTTGACTCACGGGGATTTCCAAG
TCTCCACCCCATTGACGTCAATGGGAGTTTGTTTTGGCACCAAAATCAACGGGACTTTCCAAAATGTCGT
AACAACTCCGCCCCATTGACGCAAATGGGCGGTAGGCGTGTACGGTGGGAGGTCTATATAAGCAGAGCTC
TCTGGCTAACTAGAGAACCCACTGCTTACTGGCTTATCGAAATTAATACGACTCACTATAGGGAGACCCA
AGCTG
Features (pLannotate 1.2.2; 22 found; start..end, strand, type, name):
     31..96      +  CDS            3xFLAG: three tandem FLAG® epitope tags, followed by an enterokinase cleavage site
    109..822     +  CDS            mCitrine: mCitrine is a basic (constitutively fluorescent) yellow fluorescent protein published in 2001, derived from Aequorea victoria.
    829..4464    +  CDS            SLC12A2: S12A2_HUMAN - Also known as NKCC1. Experimental evidence at protein level: Swiss-Prot protein existence level 1. Cation-chloride cotransporter which mediates the electroneutral transport of chloride, potassium and/or sodium ions across the membrane. Plays a vital role in the regulation of ionic balance and cell volume. From Homo sapiens (Human).
   4501..4725    +  polyA_signal   bGH poly(A) signal: bovine growth hormone polyadenylation signal
   4729..4750    +  promoter       SV40 promoter (fragment): SV40 enhancer and early promoter
   4771..5199    +  rep_origin     f1 ori (sequence partly withheld): f1 bacteriophage origin of replication; arrow indicates direction of (+) strand synthesis
   5213..5542    +  promoter       SV40 promoter: SV40 enhancer and early promoter
   5609..6400    +  CDS            neo: KKA2_KLEPN - Also known as kan, nptII. Experimental evidence at protein level: Swiss-Prot protein existence level 1. Resistance to kanamycin, neomycin, paromomycin, ribostamycin, butirosin and gentamicin B. From Klebsiella pneumoniae.
   6424..6582    +  CDS            ble (fragment): BLE_KLEPN - Experimental evidence at protein level: Swiss-Prot protein existence level 1. Binding protein with a strong affinity to the bleomycin family of antibiotics. Binds to CL990; an antimitotic-antibiotic compound. From Klebsiella pneumoniae.
   6577..6698    +  polyA_signal   SV40 poly(A) signal: SV40 polyadenylation signal
   6771..6787    -  protein_bind   lac operator: The lac repressor binds to the lac operator to inhibit transcription in E. coli. This inhibition can be relieved by adding lactose or isopropyl-β-D-thiogalactopyranoside (IPTG). lac repressor encoded by lacI
   6795..6825    -  promoter       lac promoter: promoter for the E. coli lac operon
   6840..6861    -  protein_bind   CAP binding site: CAP binding activates transcription in the presence of cAMP. E. coli catabolite activator protein
   6874..6966    -  CDS            lacI (fragment): lac repressor; lacI; The lac repressor binds to the lac operator to inhibit transcription in E. coli. This inhibition can be relieved by adding lactose or isopropyl-β-D-thiogalactopyranoside (IPTG).
   7149..7734    -  rep_origin     ori: high-copy-number ColE1/pMB1/pBR322/pUC origin of replication
   7905..8765    -  CDS            AmpR: β-lactamase; bla; confers resistance to ampicillin, carbenicillin, and related antibiotics
   8766..8870    -  promoter       AmpR promoter: bla
   8929..8981    -  misc_feature   bom (fragment): basis of mobility region from pBR322
   9136..9515    +  enhancer       CMV enhancer: human cytomegalovirus immediate early enhancer
   9516..9719    +  promoter       CMV promoter: human cytomegalovirus (CMV) immediate early promoter
   9715..9748    +  LTR            5' LTR (truncated) (fragment): truncated 5' long terminal repeat (LTR) from HIV-1
   9764..9782    +  promoter       T7 promoter: promoter for bacteriophage T7 RNA polymerase
