[The description below was written by a language model from this plasmid's Addgene catalogue record and pLannotate feature annotations shown in this document.]
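Description:
pcDNA3.1 Flag YFP hNKCC1 I674C (NT475) is a mammalian expression plasmid built on the pcDNA3.1 neo backbone, about 9.8 kb in total. It is maintained in E. coli through a high-copy ColE1/pUC-type origin and a β-lactamase (AmpR) cassette conferring ampicillin resistance. It also carries an f1 origin, a standard backbone element for single-stranded DNA production. For mammalian cells, an SV40 early promoter drives the neomycin phosphotransferase gene, terminated by an SV40 poly(A) signal, allowing G418 selection of stable transfectants. The short annotated fragments (ble, lacI, lac promoter/operator, bom and a truncated HIV-1 LTR match next to the CMV promoter) appear to be backbone remnants or incidental similarity hits rather than functional payload.

The expression cassette uses the human CMV immediate-early enhancer and promoter, followed by a T7 promoter, to drive a single fusion open reading frame ending at the bovine growth hormone polyadenylation signal. The reading frame begins with a 3xFLAG epitope, continues into a yellow fluorescent protein (listed as YFP in the catalogue and annotated as mCitrine in the feature table), and ends with human NKCC1 (SLC12A2), the Na-K-Cl cotransporter that mediates electroneutral cation-chloride transport and contributes to ion balance and cell volume regulation. The NKCC1 cDNA is synthetic, designed with convenient restriction sites, and was cloned between NheI and PmeI sites. It carries an I674C substitution introduced into the corresponding wild-type parent construct (NT17).

The N-terminal tags allow immunodetection or purification and fluorescence visualisation of the transporter. The associated publication used internal crosslinking between transmembrane domains 10 and 11/12 to study conformational motions during ion transport and transporter activation, and an engineered cysteine fits that approach, although the record does not state the specific role of this mutant.
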