Addgene plasmid #50875: pcDNA3.1 Flag YFP hNKCC1 I674C (NT475)
Purpose: Expresses human NKCC1 I674C mutant with an N-terminal 3xFLAG-YFP tag in mammalian cells. cDNA is synthetic, containing convenient restriction sites.
Depositing lab: Biff Forbush. Depositing organization: Yale University. Publication: Molecular Motions Involved in Na-K-Cl Cotransporter-mediated Ion Transport and Transporter Activation Revealed by Internal Crosslinking between Transmembrane Domains 10 and 11/12. Monette MY, Somasekharan S, Forbush B. J Biol Chem. 2014 Jan 22. 10.1074/jbc.M113.542258 PubMed 24451383.
Backbone
  Vector backbone: pcDNA 3.1 neo
  Backbone manufacturer: Life Technologies
  Backbone size w/o insert (bp): 5316
  Vector type: Mammalian Expression
  Selectable markers: Neomycin (select with G418)
Growth in bacteria
  Bacterial resistance: Ampicillin, 100 μg/mL
  Growth temperature: 37°C
  Growth strain: DH5alpha
  Copy number: High Copy
Gene/Insert
  Gene/Insert name: human NKCC1 (synthetic) (alt names: Slc12A2 (synthetic); Na-K-Cl cotransporter)
  Species: H. sapiens (human), Synthetic
  Insert size (bp): 4479
  Mutation: I674C in hNKCC1 in NT17
  Entrez Gene: SLC12A2 (a.k.a. BSC, BSC-2, BSC2, CCC1, KILQS, NKCC1, PPP1R141)
  Promoter: CMV
  Tag / fusion protein: 3x Flag (N terminal on insert); YFP (N terminal on insert)
  Cloning method: Restriction Enzyme; 5′ cloning site NheI (not destroyed); 3′ cloning site PmeI (not destroyed)
  Sequencing primers: 5′ CMV-F; 3′ BGH-rev
Terms and licenses: Academic/Nonprofit Terms; Industry Terms: Not Available to Industry
Depositor comments: Plasmid constructed from pcDNA3.1 Flag YFP hNKCC1 WT (NT17). See Addgene plasmid# 49085 (http://www.addgene.org/49085/) for plasmid map of wild-type construct.
How to cite: pcDNA3.1 Flag YFP hNKCC1 I674C (NT475) was a gift from Biff Forbush (Addgene plasmid # 50875 ; http://n2t.net/addgene:50875 ; RRID:Addgene_50875)
