>Addgene plasmid #50875 | pcDNA3.1 Flag YFP hNKCC1 I674C (NT475) | addgene partial sequence | sequence record 78676 | CMV-F 5'-CGCAAATGGGCGGTAGGCGTG-3'
GAGCTCTCTGGCTAACTAGAGAACCCACTGCTTACTGGCTTATCGAAATTAATACGACTCACTATAGGGA
GACCCAAGCTGGCTAGCCCGGGCACGGCCGCCACCATGGGAGACTACAAAGACCATGACGGTGATTATAA
AGATCACGACATCGACTACAAGGATGACGATGACAAGGGTGACCCTACCGTCAGCAAGGGCGAGGAGCTG
TTCACCGGGGTGGTGCCCATCCTGGTCGAGCTGGACGGCGACGTAAACGGCCACAAGTTCAGCGTGTCCG
GCGAGGGCGAGGGCGATGCCACCTACGGCAAGCTGACCCTGAAGTTCATCTGCACCACCGGCAAGCTGCC
CGTGCCCTGGCCCACCCTCGTGACCACCTTCGGCTACGGCCTGATGTGCTTCGCCCGCTACCCCGACCAC
ATGAAGCAGCACGACTTCTTCAAGTCCGCCATGCCCGAAGGCTACGTCCAGGAGCGCACCATCTTCTTCA
AGGACGACGGCAACTACAAGACCCGCGCCGAGGTGAAGTTCGAGGGCGACACCCTGGTGAACCGCATCGA
GCTGAAGGGCATCGACTTCAAGGAGGACGGCAACATCCTAGGGCACAAGCTGGAGTACAACTACAACAGC
CACAACGTTTATATCATGGCCGACAAGCAGAAGAACGGCATCAAGGTGAACTTCAAGATCCGCCACAACA
TCGAGGACGGCAGCGTGCAGCTCGCCGACCACTACCAGCAGAACACCCCCATCGGCGACGGCCCCGTGCT
GCTGCCCGACAACCACTACCTGAGCTACCAGTCCAAACTGA
