>Addgene plasmid #50875 | pcDNA3.1 Flag YFP hNKCC1 I674C (NT475) | addgene partial sequence | sequence record 79059 | hNKCC1-int-R 5'-ATATTTGGCTTGGTCGATGG-3'
TGTCCACAGATCATCAAACCAACATTTTTTGTGAAATCGTGAACAAGATGAAGTAAGGCCGGCCGTGAGT
TTGGCGCTCCTGTCATAACAAGACACTGTGGCCTAAAGTTTTTCACATGGTCCTCCACGCCAGAAAGCCT
AATACTATGTTGCAGGGCATTGAGGTAAGTCAGGGCTTGTGTAGAGGATCCCCAATTCACATCGGGTTTT
TTGTAGGTAACATAAATATACAGCCCAAGGACTATCACGTAGGTTAGCAAAGCAGCCCACCAGTTAATGA
CGAACATTACTATGCAACAAAGAATTGCTCCAAGAAGTGAGATCCACATATTGTAGTATTTAAATGCCGG
TCGCCATCCTGGGCTTTTGGCCAGTGAAGCATGGAATACTGAAAAATTGATGAGGGCATAGCTGGCAAGG
AAGAAGTTTGAGATAATTGGTGCACAAACATTCAGTTCGGCAATTAAGATGAATCCAAGTGCAATTAAGA
ATGTTAAGATGTAGCCACGTAATGGCTCATTATTTTTCCCATAACCTTTAGCAAACATCTGGAAAGCGGG
GTAGATGTTGTCTTTACATAGGGCCTGAAATATCTTGGGAGCACTCACTAGGGATGCTAATGCGCTAGAA
AGAGTGGCAGAGAATATGCCCGCGGAAATTAGTGGTGTAAATCCTGACACCATACTCATTACCTGAAAGT
TGTTCATTAGGCCGTAGCTACAAGGACTGGATTCACAAGATGAAAAATCAAAGTTTAATTTGCAGGCTGC
GCTAGTACAGTTTGTTAGCTCTGTTACGATAGTGTCATTAACATTACCAGTGGCATCGCGTACGACACAA
GAACCTACAGACACGGCAATTCCTACATAAACCAATGTAGTAATTAAAATGGCTAGGAGTGTTCCTTTGG
GTATGGCTGACTGA
