>Addgene plasmid #50875 | pcDNA3.1 Flag YFP hNKCC1 I674C (NT475) | addgene partial sequence | sequence record 79765 | T7 (5'-TAATACGACTCACTATAGGG-3')
CGGCCGCCACCATGGGAGACTACAAAGACCATGACGGTGATTATAAAGATCACGACATCGACTACAAGGA
TGACGATGACAAGGGTGACCCTACCGTCAGCAAGGGCGAGGAGCTGTTCACCGGGGTGGTGCCCATCCTG
GTCGAGCTGGACGGCGACGTAAACGGCCACAAGTTCAGCGTGTCCGGCGAGGGCGAGGGCGATGCCACCT
ACGGCAAGCTGACCCTGAAGTTCATCTGCACCACCGGCAAGCTGCCCGTGCCCTGGCCCACCCTCGTGAC
CACCTTCGGCTACGGCCTGATGTGCTTCGCCCGCTACCCCGACCACATGAAGCAGCACGACTTCTTCAAG
TCCGCCATGCCCGAAGGCTACGTCCAGGAGCGCACCATCTTCTTCAAGGACGACGGCAACTACAAGACCC
GCGCCGAGGTGAAGTTCGAGGGCGACACCCTGGTGAACCGCATCGAGCTGAAGGGCATCGACTTCAAGGA
GGACGGCAACATCCTAGGGCACAAGCTGGAGTACAACTACAACAGCCACAACGTTTATATCATGGCCGAC
AAGCAGAAGAACGGCATCAAGGTGAACTTCAAGATCCGCCACAACATCGAGGACGGCAGCGTGCAGCTCG
CCGACCACTACCAGCAGAACACCCCC
